Addgene plasmid #136159: pCDNA4.TO-K8b-2xCSTREP
Purpose: Expresses C-terminally strep tagged Kaposi's Sarcoma Associated Herpesvirus (KSHV) K8b
Depositing lab: Britt Glaunsinger. Depositing organization: University of California, Berkeley. Publication: Global mapping of herpesvirus-host protein complexes reveals a transcription strategy for late genes. Davis ZH, Verschueren E, Jang GM, Kleffman K, Johnson JR, Park J, Von Dollen J, Maher MC, Johnson T, Newton W, Jager S, Shales M, Horner J, Hernandez RD, Krogan NJ, Glaunsinger BA. Mol Cell. 2015 Jan 22;57(2):349-60. doi: 10.1016/j.molcel.2014.11.026. Epub 2014 Dec 24. PubMed 25544563.
Backbone
  Vector backbone: pCDNA4.TO
  Backbone manufacturer: Invitrogen
  Vector type: Mammalian Expression
  Selectable markers: Zeocin
Growth in bacteria
  Bacterial resistance: Ampicillin, 100 μg/mL
  Growth temperature: 37°C
  Growth strain: DH5alpha
  Copy number: High Copy
Gene/Insert
  Gene/Insert name: K8b
  Species: Kaposi's sarcoma-associated herpesvirus (KSHV)
  Promoter: CMV
  Cloning method: Restriction Enzyme; 5′ cloning site Unknown (unknown if destroyed)
  Sequencing primers: 5′ CGCAAATGGGCGGTAGGCGTG; 3′ TAGAAGGCACAGTCGAGGCT
Resource information
  A portion of this plasmid was derived from a plasmid made by: cDNA of reactivated TREx BCBL-1-RTA cells
Terms and licenses: Academic/Nonprofit Terms; Industry Terms: Not Available to Industry
How to cite: pCDNA4.TO-K8b-2xCSTREP was a gift from Britt Glaunsinger (Addgene plasmid # 136159 ; http://n2t.net/addgene:136159 ; RRID:Addgene_136159)
