[The description below was written by a language model from this plasmid's Addgene catalogue record and pLannotate feature annotations shown in this document.]
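Description:
pCDNA4.TO-K8b-2xCSTREP is a mammalian expression plasmid built on the Invitrogen pcDNA4/TO backbone that expresses the K8b protein of Kaposi's sarcoma-associated herpesvirus (KSHV) with a C-terminal tandem Strep tag. In bacteria it is maintained as a high-copy plasmid through a ColE1/pUC-type origin and selected with ampicillin via the β-lactamase gene. An f1 origin is also present. For selection in mammalian cells it carries a Zeocin resistance cassette in which the Sh ble gene sits downstream of both the SV40 early promoter and the bacterial EM7 promoter and is terminated by an SV40 polyadenylation signal.

The insert is driven by the human CMV immediate-early enhancer and promoter. Immediately downstream, the annotation picks up two short tet operator matches, consistent with the tetracycline-operator design of the TO backbone. In cells expressing the Tet repressor, transcription is held off until tetracycline or doxycycline is added, while in ordinary cells the promoter behaves constitutively. The coding region is annotated as a partial match to the KSHV K8 (K-bZIP) protein, consistent with K8b being a variant product of that locus. According to the record, the viral sequence derives from cDNA of reactivated TREx BCBL-1-RTA cells. The Strep tag itself is not separately annotated in the feature table, although unannotated sequence lies between the K8 match and the bovine growth hormone polyadenylation signal that ends the transcript. The 5′ cloning site is recorded as unknown. The tag permits affinity purification on Strep-Tactin resins, and the associated study concerns global mapping of herpesvirus–host protein complexes, so the construct suits pull-down of K8b and its cellular binding partners.
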