Features (pLannotate 1.2.2; 22 found; start..end, strand, type, name):
     28..80      -  misc_feature   bom (fragment): basis of mobility region from pBR322
    235..614     +  enhancer       CMV enhancer: human cytomegalovirus immediate early enhancer
    615..818     +  promoter       CMV promoter: human cytomegalovirus (CMV) immediate early promoter
    820..839     +  promoter       PLtetO-1 promoter (fragment): modified phage lambda PL promoter with tet operator sites (Lutz and Bujard, 1997)
    841..860     +  promoter       PLtetO-1 promoter (fragment): modified phage lambda PL promoter with tet operator sites (Lutz and Bujard, 1997)
    868..901     +  promoter       TRE3GV promoter (fragment): 3rd-generation Tet-responsive promoter that can be activated by binding of Tet-On® 3G, optimized for retroviral and lentiviral vectors
   1025..1591    +  CDS            K8 (fragment): KBZIP_HHV8P - Experimental evidence at protein level: Swiss-Prot protein existence level 1. Plays a role in viral gene regulation and seems to be essential for KSHV reactivation. Disrupts host G1 cell cycle control thus allowing viral transcription and translation to proceed at the early stages of infection. Catalyzes its own SUMO modification as well as that of its interacting partners such as host TP53 AND RB1. From Human herpesvirus 8 type P (isolate GK18) (HHV-8) (Kaposi's sarcoma-associated herpesvirus).
   1740..1964    +  polyA_signal   bGH poly(A) signal: bovine growth hormone polyadenylation signal
   1968..1989    +  promoter       SV40 promoter (fragment): SV40 enhancer and early promoter
   2010..2438    +  rep_origin     f1 ori (sequence partly withheld): f1 bacteriophage origin of replication; arrow indicates direction of (+) strand synthesis
   2452..2781    +  promoter       SV40 promoter: SV40 enhancer and early promoter
   2829..2876    +  promoter       EM7 promoter: synthetic bacterial promoter&nbsp
   2895..3269    +  CDS            BleoR: antibiotic-binding protein; Sh ble from Streptoalloteichus hindustanus; confers resistance to bleomycin, phleomycin, and Zeocin™
   3279..3404    +  CDS            ble (fragment): BLE_KLEPN - Experimental evidence at protein level: Swiss-Prot protein existence level 1. Binding protein with a strong affinity to the bleomycin family of antibiotics. Binds to CL990; an antimitotic-antibiotic compound. From Klebsiella pneumoniae.
   3399..3520    +  polyA_signal   SV40 poly(A) signal: SV40 polyadenylation signal
   3593..3609    -  protein_bind   lac operator: The lac repressor binds to the lac operator to inhibit transcription in E. coli. This inhibition can be relieved by adding lactose or isopropyl-β-D-thiogalactopyranoside (IPTG). lac repressor encoded by lacI
   3617..3647    -  promoter       lac promoter: promoter for the E. coli lac operon
   3662..3683    -  protein_bind   CAP binding site: CAP binding activates transcription in the presence of cAMP. E. coli catabolite activator protein
   3696..3788    -  CDS            lacI (fragment): lac repressor; lacI; The lac repressor binds to the lac operator to inhibit transcription in E. coli. This inhibition can be relieved by adding lactose or isopropyl-β-D-thiogalactopyranoside (IPTG).
   3971..4559    -  rep_origin     ori: high-copy-number ColE1/pMB1/pBR322/pUC origin of replication
   4730..5590    -  CDS            AmpR: β-lactamase; bla; confers resistance to ampicillin, carbenicillin, and related antibiotics
   5591..5695    -  promoter       AmpR promoter: bla
>Addgene plasmid #136159 | pCDNA4.TO-K8b-2xCSTREP | addgene full sequence | sequence record 292105 | Addgene NGS Result
GACGGATCGGGAGATCTCCCGATCCCCTATGGTGCACTCTCAGTACAATCTGCTCTGATGCCGCATAGTT
AAGCCAGTATCTGCTCCCTGCTTGTGTGTTGGAGGTCGCTGAGTAGTGCGCGAGCAAAATTTAAGCTACA
ACAAGGCAAGGCTTGACCGACAATTGCATGAAGAATCTGCTTAGGGTTAGGCGTTTTGCGCTGCTTCGCG
ATGTACGGGCCAGATATACGCGTTGACATTGATTATTGACTAGTTATTAATAGTAATCAATTACGGGGTC
ATTAGTTCATAGCCCATATATGGAGTTCCGCGTTACATAACTTACGGTAAATGGCCCGCCTGGCTGACCG
CCCAACGACCCCCGCCCATTGACGTCAATAATGACGTATGTTCCCATAGTAACGCCAATAGGGACTTTCC
ATTGACGTCAATGGGTGGAGTATTTACGGTAAACTGCCCACTTGGCAGTACATCAAGTGTATCATATGCC
AAGTACGCCCCCTATTGACGTCAATGACGGTAAATGGCCCGCCTGGCATTATGCCCAGTACATGACCTTA
TGGGACTTTCCTACTTGGCAGTACATCTACGTATTAGTCATCGCTATTACCATGGTGATGCGGTTTTGGC
AGTACATCAATGGGCGTGGATAGCGGTTTGACTCACGGGGATTTCCAAGTCTCCACCCCATTGACGTCAA
TGGGAGTTTGTTTTGGCACCAAAATCAACGGGACTTTCCAAAATGTCGTAACAACTCCGCCCCATTGACG
CAAATGGGCGGTAGGCGTGTACGGTGGGAGGTCTATATAAGCAGAGCTCTCCCTATCAGTGATAGAGATC
TCCCTATCAGTGATAGAGATCGTCGACGAGCTCGTTTAGTGAACCGTCAGATCGCCTGGAGACGCCATCC
ACGCTGTTTTGACCTCCATAGAAGACACCGGGACCGATCCAGCCTCCGGACTCTAGCGTTTAAACTTAAG
CTTGGTACCGAGCTCGGATCCACTAGTCCAGTGTGGTGGAATTCATGCCCAGAATGAAGGACATACCTAC
TAAGAGTTCCCCGGGAACGGACGATTCTGAGAAAGATGAAGCTGTCATTGAGGAAGATCTAAGCCTCAAC
GGGCAACCATTTTTTACGGACAATACTGACGGTGGGGAAAACGAAGTCTCTTGGACAAGCTCGCTGTTGT
CAACCTACGTAGGTTGCCAGCCCCCGGCCATACCGGTCTGTGAAACGGTCATTGACCTTACAGCGCCTTC
CCAAAGTGGCGCGCCCGGTGACGAACATCTGCCATGCTCACTGAATGCAGAAACTAAATTCCACATCCCC
GATCCTTCCTGGACGCTCTCTCACACACCACCAAGAGGACCACACATTTCGCAACAGCTTCCAACTCGCA
GATCCAAGAGGCGACTACATAGAAAGTTTGAAGAGGAACGCTTATGCACTAAGGCCAAACAGGGCGCAGG
TCGCCCCGTGCCTGCGTCTGTAGTTAAGGCCGAAGTATGTGATCAGTCACATTCTCCCACGCGAAAGCAA
GGCAGATACGGCCGCGTGTCATCGAAAGCATACACAAGACAGCTGCAGCAGGTATCGGGGCGGCCGCTCG
AGGGAGGCGGTGGATGGAGCCACCCCCAGTTCGAGAAGGGCGGCGGCAGCGGCGGCGGCAGCGGCGGCGG
CAGCTGGAGCCACCCCCAGTTCGAGAAGGGGCCCGTTTAAACCCGCTGATCAGCCTCGACTGTGCCTTCT
AGTTGCCAGCCATCTGTTGTTTGCCCCTCCCCCGTGCCTTCCTTGACCCTGGAAGGTGCCACTCCCACTG
TCCTTTCCTAATAAAATGAGGAAATTGCATCGCATTGTCTGAGTAGGTGTCATTCTATTCTGGGGGGTGG
GGTGGGGCAGGACAGCAAGGGGGAGGATTGGGAAGACAATAGCAGGCATGCTGGGGATGCGGTGGGCTCT
ATGGCTTCTGAGGCGGAAAGAACCAGCTGGGGCTCTAGGGGGTATCCCC
[124 nt withheld, positions 2010-2133]
C
[91 nt withheld, positions 2135-2225]
A
[49 nt withheld, positions 2227-2275]
CCTTTGACGTTGGAGTCCACGTTCTTT
[37 nt withheld, positions 2303-2339]
ACCCTATCTCGGTCTATTCTTTTGATTTATAAGGGATTTTGCCGATTTCGGCCTATTGGTTAAAAAATGA
GCTGATTTAACAAAAATTTAACGCGAATTAATTCTGTGGAATGTGTGTCAGTTAGGGTGTGGAAAGTCCC
CAGGCTCCCCAGCAGGCAGAAGTATGCAAAGCATGCATCTCAATTAGTCAGCAACCAGGTGTGGAAAGTC
CCCAGGCTCCCCAGCAGGCAGAAGTATGCAAAGCATGCATCTCAATTAGTCAGCAACCATAGTCCCGCCC
CTAACTCCGCCCATCCCGCCCCTAACTCCGCCCAGTTCCGCCCATTCTCCGCCCCATGGCTGACTAATTT
TTTTTATTTATGCAGAGGCCGAGGCCGCCTCTGCCTCTGAGCTATTCCAGAAGTAGTGAGGAGGCTTTTT
TGGAGGCCTAGGCTTTTGCAAAAAGCTCCCGGGAGCTTGTATATCCATTTTCGGATCTGATCAGCACGTG
TTGACAATTAATCATCGGCATAGTATATCGGCATAGTATAATACGACAAGGTGAGGAACTAAACCATGGC
CAAGTTGACCAGTGCCGTTCCGGTGCTCACCGCGCGCGACGTCGCCGGAGCGGTCGAGTTCTGGACCGAC
CGGCTCGGGTTCTCCCGGGACTTCGTGGAGGACGACTTCGCCGGTGTGGTCCGGGACGACGTGACCCTGT
TCATCAGCGCGGTCCAGGACCAGGTGGTGCCGGACAACACCCTGGCCTGGGTGTGGGTGCGCGGCCTGGA
CGAGCTGTACGCCGAGTGGTCGGAGGTCGTGTCCACGAACTTCCGGGACGCCTCCGGGCCGGCCATGACC
GAGATCGGCGAGCAGCCGTGGGGGCGGGAGTTCGCCCTGCGCGACCCGGCCGGCAACTGCGTGCACTTCG
TGGCCGAGGAGCAGGACTGACACGTGCTACGAGATTTCGATTCCACCGCCGCCTTCTATGAAAGGTTGGG
CTTCGGAATCGTTTTCCGGGACGCCGGCTGGATGATCCTCCAGCGCGGGGATCTCATGCTGGAGTTCTTC
GCCCACCCCAACTTGTTTATTGCAGCTTATAATGGTTACAAATAAAGCAATAGCATCACAAATTTCACAA
ATAAAGCATTTTTTTCACTGCATTCTAGTTGTGGTTTGTCCAAACTCATCAATGTATCTTATCATGTCTG
TATACCGTCGACCTCTAGCTAGAGCTTGGCGTAATCATGGTCATAGCTGTTTCCTGTGTGAAATTGTTAT
CCGCTCACAATTCCACACAACATACGAGCCGGAAGCATAAAGTGTAAAGCCTGGGGTGCCTAATGAGTGA
GCTAACTCACATTAATTGCGTTGCGCTCACTGCCCGCTTTCCAGTCGGGAAACCTGTCGTGCCAGCTGCA
TTAATGAATCGGCCAACGCGCGGGGAGAGGCGGTTTGCGTATTGGGCGCTCTTCCGCTTCCTCGCTCACT
GACTCGCTGCGCTCGGTCGTTCGGCTGCGGCGAGCGGTATCAGCTCACTCAAAGGCGGTAATACGGTTAT
CCACAGAATCAGGGGATAACGCAGGAAAGAACATGTGAGCAAAAGGCCAGCAAAAGGCCAGGAACCGTAA
AAAGGCCGCGTTGCTGGCGTTTTTCCATAGGCTCCGCCCCCCTGACGAGCATCACAAAAATCGACGCTCA
AGTCAGAGGTGGCGAAACCCGACAGGACTATAAAGATACCAGGCGTTTCCCCCTGGAAGCTCCCTCGTGC
GCTCTCCTGTTCCGACCCTGCCGCTTACCGGATACCTGTCCGCCTTTCTCCCTTCGGGAAGCGTGGCGCT
TTCTCATAGCTCACGCTGTAGGTATCTCAGTTCGGTGTAGGTCGTTCGCTCCAAGCTGGGCTGTGTGCAC
GAACCCCCCGTTCAGCCCGACCGCTGCGCCTTATCCGGTAACTATCGTCTTGAGTCCAACCCGGTAAGAC
ACGACTTATCGCCACTGGCAGCAGCCACTGGTAACAGGATTAGCAGAGCGAGGTATGTAGGCGGTGCTAC
AGAGTTCTTGAAGTGGTGGCCTAACTACGGCTACACTAGAAGAACAGTATTTGGTATCTGCGCTCTGCTG
AAGCCAGTTACCTTCGGAAAAAGAGTTGGTAGCTCTTGATCCGGCAAACAAACCACCGCTGGTAGCGGTG
GTTTTTTTGTTTGCAAGCAGCAGATTACGCGCAGAAAAAAAGGATCTCAAGAAGATCCTTTGATCTTTTC
TACGGGGTCTGACGCTCAGTGGAACGAAAACTCACGTTAAGGGATTTTGGTCATGAGATTATCAAAAAGG
ATCTTCACCTAGATCCTTTTAAATTAAAAATGAAGTTTTAAATCAATCTAAAGTATATATGAGTAAACTT
GGTCTGACAGTTACCAATGCTTAATCAGTGAGGCACCTATCTCAGCGATCTGTCTATTTCGTTCATCCAT
AGTTGCCTGACTCCCCGTCGTGTAGATAACTACGATACGGGAGGGCTTACCATCTGGCCCCAGTGCTGCA
ATGATACCGCGAGACCCACGCTCACCGGCTCCAGATTTATCAGCAATAAACCAGCCAGCCGGAAGGGCCG
AGCGCAGAAGTGGTCCTGCAACTTTATCCGCCTCCATCCAGTCTATTAATTGTTGCCGGGAAGCTAGAGT
AAGTAGTTCGCCAGTTAATAGTTTGCGCAACGTTGTTGCCATTGCTACAGGCATCGTGGTGTCACGCTCG
TCGTTTGGTATGGCTTCATTCAGCTCCGGTTCCCAACGATCAAGGCGAGTTACATGATCCCCCATGTTGT
GCAAAAAAGCGGTTAGCTCCTTCGGTCCTCCGATCGTTGTCAGAAGTAAGTTGGCCGCAGTGTTATCACT
CATGGTTATGGCAGCACTGCATAATTCTCTTACTGTCATGCCATCCGTAAGATGCTTTTCTGTGACTGGT
GAGTACTCAACCAAGTCATTCTGAGAATAGTGTATGCGGCGACCGAGTTGCTCTTGCCCGGCGTCAATAC
GGGATAATACCGCGCCACATAGCAGAACTTTAAAAGTGCTCATCATTGGAAAACGTTCTTCGGGGCGAAA
ACTCTCAAGGATCTTACCGCTGTTGAGATCCAGTTCGATGTAACCCACTCGTGCACCCAACTGATCTTCA
GCATCTTTTACTTTCACCAGCGTTTCTGGGTGAGCAAAAACAGGAAGGCAAAATGCCGCAAAAAAGGGAA
TAAGGGCGACACGGAAATGTTGAATACTCATACTCTTCCTTTTTCAATATTATTGAAGCATTTATCAGGG
TTATTGTCTCATGAGCGGATACATATTTGAATGTATTTAGAAAAATAAACAAATAGGGGTTCCGCGCACA
TTTCCCCGAAAAGTGCCACCTGACGTC
